Addgene plasmid #198219: pSBbi-Pur/GDI1-splitTurboID
Purpose: Transposon vector (Addgene #60523) for expression of part of TurboID (up to E256) and GID1, for gibberellic acid-inducible biotin labeling
Depositing lab: Eric Davis. Depositing organization: University of Texas MD Anderson Cancer Center.
Backbone
  Vector backbone: pSBbi-Pur
  Backbone manufacturer: Addgene #60523
  Backbone size w/o insert (bp): 5857
  Total vector size (bp): 7500
  Modifications to backbone: None
  Vector type: Mammalian Expression ; Transposon
  Selectable markers: Puromycin
Growth in bacteria
  Bacterial resistance: Ampicillin, 100 μg/mL
  Growth temperature: 37°C
  Growth strain: DH5alpha
  Copy number: Unknown
Gene/Insert
  Gene/Insert name: GID1
  Species: A. thaliana (mustard weed)
  Insert size (bp): 1032
  Tag / fusion protein: 5’ part of TurboID, up to E256 (N terminal on insert)
Resource information
  A portion of this plasmid was derived from a plasmid made by: Human codon-optimized gene block synthesized by IDT
Terms and licenses: Academic/Nonprofit Terms; Industry Terms: Not Available to Industry
How to cite: pSBbi-Pur/GDI1-splitTurboID was a gift from Eric Davis (Addgene plasmid # 198219 ; http://n2t.net/addgene:198219 ; RRID:Addgene_198219)
