[The description below was written by a language model from this plasmid's Addgene catalogue record and pLannotate feature annotations shown in this document.]
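Description:
pSBbi-Pur/GDI1-splitTurboID is a Sleeping Beauty-type transposon vector for mammalian expression, built on the pSBbi-Pur backbone with no other backbone modifications recorded. It is about 7.5 kb and is maintained in E. coli through a high-copy ColE1/pUC-type origin and an ampicillin resistance (β-lactamase) cassette. The pLannotate table does not annotate the transposon inverted repeats, so their positions cannot be given from this record, but the catalogue classifies the plasmid as a transposon vector. That implies the expression unit is meant to be integrated into the host genome by a transposase supplied separately, allowing stable cell lines to be selected with puromycin.

The payload is a fusion of the N-terminal portion of the TurboID biotin ligase (up to residue E256) placed upstream of Arabidopsis thaliana GID1A, the soluble gibberellin receptor. It was derived from a human codon-optimized synthetic gene block. This open reading frame is driven by the constitutive human EF-1α promoter and terminated by a bovine growth hormone polyadenylation signal. On the opposite strand, pointing away from the EF-1α unit in a bidirectional layout, sits the puromycin N-acetyltransferase gene followed by a rabbit β-globin polyadenylation signal; the promoter driving it is not annotated in the table.

Because gibberellin-bound GID1 associates with DELLA-family proteins, the construct presumably serves as one half of a chemically induced split-TurboID system, in which the ligase is reconstituted with a complementary fragment carried on a partner construct not described here. The stated purpose is gibberellic acid-inducible biotin labeling. The "GDI1" in the plasmid name appears to be a transposition of GID1, which is the insert given in both the catalogue fields and the annotation.
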