Features (pLannotate 1.2.2; 13 found; start..end, strand, type, name):
      1..31      +  rep_origin     M13 ori (fragment): M13 bacteriophage origin of replication; arrow indicates direction of (+) strand synthesis
     32..82      -  misc_feature   bom (fragment): basis of mobility region from pBR322
    109..213     +  promoter       AmpR promoter: bla
    214..1074    +  CDS            AmpR: β-lactamase; bla; confers resistance to ampicillin, carbenicillin, and related antibiotics
   1245..1833    +  rep_origin     ori: high-copy-number ColE1/pMB1/pBR322/pUC origin of replication
   2396..2451    -  polyA_signal   β-globin poly(A) signal: rabbit β-globin polyadenylation signal (Gil and Proudfoot, 1987)
   2522..2602    -  CDS            HBB (fragment): HBB_PONPY - Experimental evidence at transcript level: Swiss-Prot protein existence level 2. Involved in oxygen transport from the lung to the various peripheral tissues. From Pongo pygmaeus (Bornean orangutan).
   2616..3215    -  CDS            PuroR: puromycin N-acetyltransferase; pac from Streptomyces alboniger; confers resistance to puromycin
   3848..5029    +  promoter       EF-1α promoter: strong constitutive promoter for human elongation factor EF-1α
   5112..5875    +  CDS            TurboID (fragment): mutant of the E. coli biotin ligase BioID engineered for improved catalytic efficiency (Branon et al., 2018)
   5901..6932    +  CDS            GID1A: GID1A_ARATH - Also known as CXE10, GID1L1. Experimental evidence at protein level: Swiss-Prot protein existence level 1. Functions as soluble gibberellin (GA) receptor. GA is an essential hormone that regulates growth and development in plants. Binds with high affinity the biologically active gibberellin GA4, but has no affinity for the biologically inactive GAs. In response to GA, interacts with specific DELLA proteins, known as repressors of GA- induced growth, and targets them for degradation via proteasome. Seems to be required for GA signaling that controls root growth, seed germination,
   6992..7216    +  polyA_signal   bGH poly(A) signal: bovine growth hormone polyadenylation signal
   7220..7241    +  promoter       SV40 promoter (fragment): SV40 enhancer and early promoter
>Addgene plasmid #198219 | pSBbi-Pur/GDI1-splitTurboID | addgene full sequence | sequence record 389399 | Addgene NGS Result
AATTTTAACAAAATATTAACGCTTACAATTTCCTGATGCGGTATTTTCTCCTTACGCATCTGTGCGGTAT
TTCACACCGCATCAGGTGGCACTTTTCGGGGAAATGTGCGCGGAACCCCTATTTGTTTATTTTTCTAAAT
ACATTCAAATATGTATCCGCTCATGAGACAATAACCCTGATAAATGCTTCAATAATATTGAAAAAGGAAG
AGTATGAGTATTCAACATTTCCGTGTCGCCCTTATTCCCTTTTTTGCGGCATTTTGCCTTCCTGTTTTTG
CTCACCCAGAAACGCTGGTGAAAGTAAAAGATGCTGAAGATCAGTTGGGTGCACGAGTGGGTTACATCGA
ACTGGATCTCAACAGCGGTAAGATCCTTGAGAGTTTTCGCCCCGAAGAACGTTTTCCAATGATGAGCACT
TTTAAAGTTCTGCTATGTGGCGCGGTATTATCCCGTATTGACGCCGGGCAAGAGCAACTCGGTCGCCGCA
TACACTATTCTCAGAATGACTTGGTTGAGTACTCACCAGTCACAGAAAAGCATCTTACGGATGGCATGAC
AGTAAGAGAATTATGCAGTGCTGCCATAACCATGAGTGATAACACTGCGGCCAACTTACTTCTGACAACG
ATCGGAGGACCGAAGGAGCTAACCGCTTTTTTGCACAACATGGGGGATCATGTAACTCGCCTTGATCGTT
GGGAACCGGAGCTGAATGAAGCCATACCAAACGACGAGCGTGACACCACGATGCCTGTAGCAATGGCAAC
AACGTTGCGCAAACTATTAACTGGCGAACTACTTACTCTAGCTTCCCGGCAACAATTAATAGACTGGATG
GAGGCGGATAAAGTTGCAGGACCACTTCTGCGCTCGGCCCTTCCGGCTGGCTGGTTTATTGCTGATAAAT
CTGGAGCCGGTGAGCGTGGGTCTCGCGGTATCATTGCAGCACTGGGGCCAGATGGTAAGCCCTCCCGTAT
CGTAGTTATCTACACGACGGGGAGTCAGGCAACTATGGATGAACGAAATAGACAGATCGCTGAGATAGGT
GCCTCACTGATTAAGCATTGGTAACTGTCAGACCAAGTTTACTCATATATACTTTAGATTGATTTAAAAC
TTCATTTTTAATTTAAAAGGATCTAGGTGAAGATCCTTTTTGATAATCTCATGACCAAAATCCCTTAACG
TGAGTTTTCGTTCCACTGAGCGTCAGACCCCGTAGAAAAGATCAAAGGATCTTCTTGAGATCCTTTTTTT
CTGCGCGTAATCTGCTGCTTGCAAACAAAAAAACCACCGCTACCAGCGGTGGTTTGTTTGCCGGATCAAG
AGCTACCAACTCTTTTTCCGAAGGTAACTGGCTTCAGCAGAGCGCAGATACCAAATACTGTTCTTCTAGT
GTAGCCGTAGTTAGGCCACCACTTCAAGAACTCTGTAGCACCGCCTACATACCTCGCTCTGCTAATCCTG
TTACCAGTGGCTGCTGCCAGTGGCGATAAGTCGTGTCTTACCGGGTTGGACTCAAGACGATAGTTACCGG
ATAAGGCGCAGCGGTCGGGCTGAACGGGGGGTTCGTGCACACAGCCCAGCTTGGAGCGAACGACCTACAC
CGAACTGAGATACCTACAGCGTGAGCTATGAGAAAGCGCCACGCTTCCCGAAGGGAGAAAGGCGGACAGG
TATCCGGTAAGCGGCAGGGTCGGAACAGGAGAGCGCACGAGGGAGCTTCCAGGGGGAAACGCCTGGTATC
TTTATAGTCCTGTCGGGTTTCGCCACCTCTGACTTGAGCGTCGATTTTTGTGATGCTCGTCAGGGGGGCG
GAGCCTATGGAAAAACGCCAGCAACGCGGCCTTTTTACGGTTCCTGGCCTTTTGCTGGCCTTTTGCTCAC
ATGTTCTTTCCTGCGTTATCCCCTGATTCTGTGGATAACCGTATTACCGCCTTTGAGTGAGCTGATACCG
CTCGCCGCAGCCGAACGACCGAGCGCAGCGAGTCAGTGAGCGAGGAAGCGGATCCCTATACAGTTGAAGT
CGGAAGTTTACATACACCTTAGCCAAATACATTTAAACTCACTTTTTCACAATTCCTGACATTTAATCCT
AGTAAAAATTCCCTGTCTTAGGTCAGTTAGGATCACCACTTTATTTTAAGAATGTGAAATATCAGAATAA
TAGTAGAGAGAATGATTCATTTCAGCTTTTATTTCTTTCATCACATTCCCAGTGGGTCAGAAGTTTACAT
ACACTCGACTCCTCTGCAGAATGCGGCGATGTTTCGGTAAGGGGTCCCGAGTAGCTAGTTCATGGCAGCC
AGCATATGGCATATGTTGCCAAACTCTAAACCAAATACTCATTCTGATGTTTTAAATGATTTGCCCTCCC
ATATGTCCTTCCGAGTGAGAGACACAAAAAATTCCAACACACTATTGCAATGAAAATAAATTTCCTTTAT
TAGCCAGAAGTCAGATGCTCAAGGGGCTTCATGATGTCCCCATAATTTTTGGCAGAGGGAAAAAGATCTC
AGTGGTATTTGTGAGCCAGGGCATTGGCCACACCAGCCACCACCTTCTGATAGGCAGCCTGCACCTGAGG
AGTGAATTCACGACAGGCCTTCGAATCAGGCACCGGGCTTGCGGGTCATGCACCAGGTGCGCGGTCCTTC
GGGCACCTCGACGTCGGCGGTGACGGTGAAGCCGAGCCGCTCGTAGAAGGGGAGGTTGCGGGGCGCGGAG
GTCTCCAGGAAGGCGGGCACCCCGGCGCGCTCGGCCGCCTCCACTCCGGGGAGCACGACGGCGCTGCCCA
GACCCTTGCCCTGGTGGTCGGGCGAGACGCCGACGGTGGCCAGGAACCACGCGGGCTCCTTGGGCCGGTG
CGGCGCCAGGAGGCCTTCCATCTGTTGCTGCGCGGCCAGCCGGGAACCGCTCAACTCGGCCATGCGCGGG
CCGATCTCGGCGAACACCGCCCCCGCTTCGACGCTCTCCGGCGTGGTCCAGACCGCCACCGCGGCGCCGT
CGTCCGCGACCCACACCTTGCCGATGTCGAGCCCGACGCGCGTGAGGAAGAGTTCTTGCAGCTCGGTGAC
CCGCTCGATGTGGCGGTCCGGATCGACGGTGTGGCGCGTGGCGGGGTAGTCGGCGAACGCGGCGGCGAGG
GTGCGTACGGCCCTGGGGACGTCGTCGCGGGTGGCGAGGCGCACCGTGGGCTTGTACTCGGTCATGGTGG
CCTCAGGTGCAGAGGTTTCTACAGGGAAAGAGAGAAAGGCTACAGTTAGTTTGCTGTGATGATGCTAAGT
GCCGAGGTCAGATGTCTATGGATTGTACACGGAATCCCAACGCAGGAACCAAAAAACACTCACCCAAAAA
AATGGCGCTAAGGCCGAGAGAAAGGCGAAGTTCCGTCTACGGCTATATACCTTGAAACAGGGGCGGCAGA
AGTGACGCAACGCGGTTGCGCGGACGGCTTCCTGTGTTTTCATTGGTCGAAGCGTTCTGCGCGTGCGCAG
AGATTCCCCAGGGAAGGCGGGCCCTCTTCCGAATGTCCAATCCGGACATTCTTCCGGTTGGACCTCCGCG
GTCAGCGCTGTGCCCGGCGAGAGATCACGTGGGGCGCGGAGGCGGTGCTGCTGGGGCACGGCCGTCCAGC
CTCGGCGGCCATATTTTTGAGGGGCTGTTCATCTCGTTCACACGCTCTGTCCGCCATGTTTGTGAGTGGA
AGCGCCATTACCCCTTCAAGCGACTGAAGGCTGCAGGGCCTCTGGTGGCCCGCATGGGGAGACCAGACCC
GCCAGGCCCGCCTTTCCGCACTCAGTCCGGGCTTACTTTATTTTGTGAGACAGGGTCTCGCCTAGAGGCT
CCGGTGCCCGTCAGTGGGCAGAGCGCACATCGCCCACAGTCCCCGAGAAGTTGGGGGGAGGGGTCGGCAA
TTGAACCGGTGCCTAGAGAAGGTGGCGCGGGGTAAACTGGGAAAGTGATGTCGTGTACTGGCTCCGCCTT
TTTCCCGAGGGTGGGGGAGAACCGTATATAAGTGCAGTAGTCGCCGTGAACGTTCTTTTTCGCAACGGGT
TTGCCGCCAGAACACAGGTAAGTGCCGTGTGTGGTTCCCGCGGGCCTGGCCTCTTTACGGGTTATGGCCC
TTGCGTGCCTTGAATTACTTCCACGCCCCTGGCTGCAGTACGTGATTCTTGATCCCGAGCTTCGGGTTGG
AAGTGGGTGGGAGAGTTCGAGGCCTTGCGCTTAAGGAGCCCCTTCGCCTCGTGCTTGAGTTGAGGCCTGG
CTTGGGCGCTGGGGCCGCCGCGTGCGAATCTGGTGGCACCTTCGCGCCTGTCTCGCTGCTTTCGATAAGT
CTCTAGCCATTTAAAATTTTTGATGACCTGCTGCGACGCTTTTTTTCTGGCAAGATAGTCTTGTAAATGC
GGGCCAAGATCTGCACACTGGTATTTCGGTTTTTGGGGCCGCGGGCGGCGACGGGGCCCGTGCGTCCCAG
CGCACATGTTCGGCGAGGCGGGGCCTGCGAGCGCGGCCACCGAGAATCGGACGGGGGTAGTCTCAAGCTG
GCCGGCCTGCTCTGGTGCCTGGCCTCGCGCCGCCGTGTATCGCCCCGCCCTGGGCGGCAAGGCTGGCCCG
GTCGGCACCAGTTGCGTGAGCGGAAAGATGGCCGCTTCCCGGCCCTGCTGCAGGGAGCTCAAAATGGAGG
ACGCGGCGCTCGGGAGAGCGGGCGGGTGAGTCACCCACACAAAGGAAAAGGGCCTTTCCGTCCTCAGCCG
TCGCTTCATGTGACTCCACGGAGTACCGGGCGCCGTCCAGGCACCTCGATTAGTTCTCGAGCTTTTGGAG
TACGTCGTCTTTAGGTTGGGGGGAGGGGTTTTATGCGATGGAGTTTCCCCATACTGAGTGGGTGGAGACT
GAAGTTAGGCCAGCTTGGCACTTGATGTAATTCTCCTTGGAATTTGCCCTTTTTGAGTTTGGATCTTGGT
TCATTCTCAAGCCTCAGACAGTGGTTCAAAGTTTTTTTCTTCCATTTAAGGTGTCGTGAAAACTACCCCA
AGCTGGCCTCTGAGGCCACCATGGGCAAGCCCATCCCCAACCCCCTGCTGGGCCTGGACAGCACCGCTAG
CAAAGACAATACTGTGCCTCTGAAGCTGATCGCTCTCCTGGCTAATGGCGAGTTCCATAGTGGCGAACAG
CTGGGAGAAACCCTGGGCATGTCCAGGGCCGCTATCAACAAGCACATTCAGACTCTGCGCGACTGGGGCG
TGGACGTGTTCACCGTGCCCGGAAAGGGCTACTCTCTGCCCGAGCCTATCCCGCTGCTGAACGCTAAACA
GATTCTGGGACAGCTGGACGGCGGGAGCGTGGCAGTCCTGCCTGTGGTCGACTCCACCAATCAGTACCTG
CTGGATCGAATCGGCGAGCTGAAGAGTGGGGATGCTTGCATTGCAGAATATCAGCAGGCAGGGAGAGGAA
GCAGAGGGAGGAAATGGTTCTCTCCTTTTGGAGCTAACCTGTACCTGAGTATGTTTTGGCGCCTGAAGCG
GGGACCAGCAGCAATCGGCCTGGGCCCGGTCATCGGAATTGTCATGGCAGAAGCGCTGCGAAAGCTGGGA
GCAGACAAGGTGCGAGTCAAATGGCCCAATGACCTGTATCTGCAGGATAGAAAGCTGGCAGGCATCCTGG
TGGAGCTGGCCGGAATAACAGGCGATGCTGCACAGATCGTCATTGGCGCCGGGATTAACGTGGCTATGAG
GCGCGTGGAGGAAAGCGTGGTCAATCAGGGCTGGATCACACTGCAGGAAGCAGGGATTAACCTGGACAGG
AATACTCTGGCCGCTACGCTGATCCGAGAGCTGCGGGCAGCCCTGGAACTGTTCGAGCAGGAAGGAGGAG
GCAGCGGTGGTGGAAGTGGAGCTGCAAGTGATGAGGTAAATCTTATTGAATCCAGAACCGTTGTACCCTT
GAATACCTGGGTGCTCATAAGTAATTTCAAAGTCGCGTACAACATTCTTCGCCGCCCGGATGGCACGTTT
AATCGGCACTTGGCAGAGTACCTCGACCGGAAGGTGACTGCAAACGCCAATCCGGTGGATGGCGTTTTTA
GCTTTGATGTGCTCATAGATAGGAGGATAAATCTCCTCTCCAGGGTCTACCGACCTGCCTACGCCGACCA
AGAGCAACCACCCAGCATACTTGACCTGGAAAAACCCGTTGACGGCGACATCGTCCCAGTCATCCTGTTT
TTTCATGGAGGTAGTTTTGCTCATAGTTCTGCCAATTCAGCCATATACGACACGCTGTGCCGAAGGCTGG
TTGGCCTTTGCAAATGCGTCGTAGTTTCCGTAAATTATCGGAGAGCGCCTGAAAACCCCTATCCATGCGC
TTACGACGACGGATGGATAGCACTTAACTGGGTAAATAGTCGATCTTGGCTCAAATCTAAAAAAGACTCC
AAAGTCCATATATTTTTGGCCGGAGACAGCTCAGGTGGAAATATCGCTCATAATGTAGCACTGCGCGCTG
GCGAATCCGGGATAGACGTGCTCGGAAATATCCTCCTGAATCCCATGTTCGGCGGCAATGAAAGGACGGA
ATCTGAGAAGTCACTGGACGGGAAGTATTTTGTAACCGTGAGAGACCGGGATTGGTACTGGAAGGCATTC
CTTCCAGAGGGGGAGGACAGAGAACATCCAGCTTGCAATCCATTCTCCCCTAGGGGTAAAAGCTTGGAGG
GTGTGTCATTTCCGAAGAGCCTTGTTGTAGTGGCTGGACTTGACCTGATCCGCGACTGGCAGCTTGCCTA
TGCAGAGGGCCTTAAAAAAGCGGGCCAGGAGGTCAAATTGATGCACTTGGAAAAAGCAACCGTCGGCTTC
TATCTGCTTCCAAATAATAACCATTTCCACAATGTAATGGATGAGATCAGCGCCTTTGTCAATGCTGAAT
GTTGAGGCCTGTCAGGCCAAGCTTGGGGATCAATTCTCTAGAGCTCGCTGATCAGCCTCGACTGTGCCTT
CTAGTTGCCAGCCATCTGTTGTTTGCCCCTCCCCCGTGCCTTCCTTGACCCTGGAAGGTGCCACTCCCAC
TGTCCTTTCCTAATAAAATGAGGAAATTGCATCGCATTGTCTGAGTAGGTGTCATTCTATTCTGGGGGGT
GGGGTGGGGCAGGACAGCAAGGGGGAGGATTGGGAAGACAATAGCAGGCATGCTGGGGATGCGGTGGGCT
CTATGGCTTCTGAGGCGGAAAGAACCAGCTGGGCCTACTAGATAGCGGACCCCTTACCGAAACATCGCCG
CATTCTGCAGAGGAGTCGAACTTAGTGTATGTAAACTTCTGACCCACTGGAATTGTGATACAGTGAATTA
TAAGTGAAATAATCTGTCTGTAAACAATTGTTGGAAAAATGACTTGTGTCATGCACAAAGTAGATGTCCT
AACTGACTTGCCAAAACTATTGTTTGTTAACAAGAAATTTGTGGAGTAGTTGAAAAACGAGTTTTAATGA
CTCCAACTTAAGTGTATGTAAACTTCCGACTTCAACTGTATAGGGATCC
